Addgene plasmid #80076: pcDNA5-FRT-TO-AID-EGFP
Purpose: Mammalian expression vector for C-terminal AID-EGFP tagging
Depositing lab: Andrew Holland. Depositing organization: Johns Hopkins University and School of Medicine.
Backbone
  Vector backbone: pcDNA5-FRT-TO
  Backbone manufacturer: Invitrogen
  Backbone size w/o insert (bp): 5173
  Total vector size (bp): 6583
  Vector type: Mammalian Expression
  Selectable markers: Hygromycin
Growth in bacteria
  Bacterial resistance: Ampicillin, 100 μg/mL
  Growth temperature: 37°C
  Growth strain: Top10
  Copy number: High Copy
Gene/Insert
  Gene/Insert name: AID-EGFP (alt names: Auxin Inducible Degron; Enhanced Green Fluorescent Protein)
  Insert size (bp): 1410
  Promoter: CMV
  Tag / fusion protein: AID (C terminal on backbone); EGFP (C terminal on backbone)
  Cloning method: Restriction Enzyme; 5′ cloning site NotI (unknown if destroyed); 3′ cloning site XhoI (unknown if destroyed)
  Sequencing primers: 5′ CMV Fow; 3′ BGH Rev
Resource information
  A portion of this plasmid was derived from a plasmid made by: The AID was a kind gift from Masato Kanemaki (National Institute of Genetics, Mishima, Japan).
Terms and licenses: Academic/Nonprofit Terms; Industry Terms: Not Available to Industry
How to cite: pcDNA5-FRT-TO-AID-EGFP was a gift from Andrew Holland (Addgene plasmid # 80076 ; http://n2t.net/addgene:80076 ; RRID:Addgene_80076)
