[The description below was written by a language model from this plasmid's Addgene catalogue record and pLannotate feature annotations shown in this document.]
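Description:
pcDNA5-FRT-TO-AID-EGFP is a mammalian expression vector built on the Invitrogen pcDNA5-FRT-TO backbone and designed as a recipient for tagging a protein of interest at its C-terminus with an auxin-inducible degron (AID) followed by EGFP. It is propagated in E. coli as a high-copy plasmid through a ColE1/pUC-type origin and selected with ampicillin via the β-lactamase gene. The feature table also picks up small remnants of an f1 origin, a lac promoter/operator region and other backbone fragments that have no evident functional role here.

The expression cassette is driven by the CMV immediate early enhancer and promoter. Immediately downstream are two short annotations matching tet operator sequences, the "TO" arrangement that lets a Tet repressor silence transcription until tetracycline or doxycycline is added in a suitable repressor-expressing host line. The roughly 1.4 kb AID-EGFP insert was cloned between NotI and XhoI. The annotation detects the minimal IAA17-derived degron from Arabidopsis thaliana within it, followed by EGFP and the bovine growth hormone polyadenylation signal. No gene of interest is present; an open reading frame would be placed upstream, in frame with the tags. In cells expressing the plant F-box protein TIR1, which this plasmid does not supply, auxin triggers rapid degradation of the fusion, and EGFP lets localisation and depletion be followed.

Downstream lies an FRT site directly preceding a hygromycin resistance coding sequence with an SV40 poly(A) signal. No intact promoter is annotated for this marker, consistent with a design in which FLP-mediated recombination into a genomic FRT landing site activates hygromycin resistance, giving isogenic, single-copy, inducible stable cell lines.
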