Features (pLannotate 1.2.2; 22 found; start..end, strand, type, name):
     28..80      -  misc_feature   bom (fragment): basis of mobility region from pBR322
    235..614     +  enhancer       CMV enhancer: human cytomegalovirus immediate early enhancer
    615..818     +  promoter       CMV promoter: human cytomegalovirus (CMV) immediate early promoter
    820..839     +  promoter       PLtetO-1 promoter (fragment): modified phage lambda PL promoter with tet operator sites (Lutz and Bujard, 1997)
    841..860     +  promoter       PLtetO-1 promoter (fragment): modified phage lambda PL promoter with tet operator sites (Lutz and Bujard, 1997)
    868..901     +  promoter       TRE3GV promoter (fragment): 3rd-generation Tet-responsive promoter that can be activated by binding of Tet-On® 3G, optimized for retroviral and lentiviral vectors
   1266..1469    +  CDS            mini-AID: minimal degron from the auxin-responsive IAA17 protein of Arabidopsis thaliana (Kubota et al., 2013) acts as an auxin-inducible degron (AID) in the presence of TIR1
   1776..2491    +  CDS            EGFP (fragment): the original enhanced GFP (Yang et al., 1996) mammalian codon-optimized
   2541..2765    +  polyA_signal   bGH poly(A) signal: bovine growth hormone polyadenylation signal
   2769..2790    +  promoter       SV40 promoter (fragment): SV40 enhancer and early promoter
   2811..3044    +  rep_origin     f1 ori (fragment) (sequence partly withheld): f1 bacteriophage origin of replication; arrow indicates direction of (+) strand synthesis
   3049..3096    +  protein_bind   FRT: FLP-mediated recombination occurs in the 8-bp core sequence TCTAGAAA (Turan and Bode, 2011). FLP recombinase from the Saccharomyces cerevisiae 2μ plasmid
   3104..4126    +  CDS            HygR: aminoglycoside phosphotransferase from E. coli; aph(4)-Ia; confers resistance to hygromycin
   4136..4261    +  CDS            ble (fragment): BLE_KLEPN - Experimental evidence at protein level: Swiss-Prot protein existence level 1. Binding protein with a strong affinity to the bleomycin family of antibiotics. Binds to CL990; an antimitotic-antibiotic compound. From Klebsiella pneumoniae.
   4256..4377    +  polyA_signal   SV40 poly(A) signal: SV40 polyadenylation signal
   4450..4466    -  protein_bind   lac operator: The lac repressor binds to the lac operator to inhibit transcription in E. coli. This inhibition can be relieved by adding lactose or isopropyl-β-D-thiogalactopyranoside (IPTG). lac repressor encoded by lacI
   4474..4504    -  promoter       lac promoter: promoter for the E. coli lac operon
   4519..4540    -  protein_bind   CAP binding site: CAP binding activates transcription in the presence of cAMP. E. coli catabolite activator protein
   4553..4645    -  CDS            lacI (fragment): lac repressor; lacI; The lac repressor binds to the lac operator to inhibit transcription in E. coli. This inhibition can be relieved by adding lactose or isopropyl-β-D-thiogalactopyranoside (IPTG).
   4828..5416    -  rep_origin     ori: high-copy-number ColE1/pMB1/pBR322/pUC origin of replication
   5587..6447    -  CDS            AmpR: β-lactamase; bla; confers resistance to ampicillin, carbenicillin, and related antibiotics
   6448..6552    -  promoter       AmpR promoter: bla
>Addgene plasmid #80076 | pcDNA5-FRT-TO-AID-EGFP | depositor full sequence | sequence record 150336 | pcDNA5-FRT-TO-AID-EGFP sequence 6583 bps
GACGGATCGGGAGATCTCCCGATCCCCTATGGTGCACTCTCAGTACAATCTGCTCTGATGCCGCATAGTT
AAGCCAGTATCTGCTCCCTGCTTGTGTGTTGGAGGTCGCTGAGTAGTGCGCGAGCAAAATTTAAGCTACA
ACAAGGCAAGGCTTGACCGACAATTGCATGAAGAATCTGCTTAGGGTTAGGCGTTTTGCGCTGCTTCGCG
ATGTACGGGCCAGATATACGCGTTGACATTGATTATTGACTAGTTATTAATAGTAATCAATTACGGGGTC
ATTAGTTCATAGCCCATATATGGAGTTCCGCGTTACATAACTTACGGTAAATGGCCCGCCTGGCTGACCG
CCCAACGACCCCCGCCCATTGACGTCAATAATGACGTATGTTCCCATAGTAACGCCAATAGGGACTTTCC
ATTGACGTCAATGGGTGGAGTATTTACGGTAAACTGCCCACTTGGCAGTACATCAAGTGTATCATATGCC
AAGTACGCCCCCTATTGACGTCAATGACGGTAAATGGCCCGCCTGGCATTATGCCCAGTACATGACCTTA
TGGGACTTTCCTACTTGGCAGTACATCTACGTATTAGTCATCGCTATTACCATGGTGATGCGGTTTTGGC
AGTACATCAATGGGCGTGGATAGCGGTTTGACTCACGGGGATTTCCAAGTCTCCACCCCATTGACGTCAA
TGGGAGTTTGTTTTGGCACCAAAATCAACGGGACTTTCCAAAATGTCGTAACAACTCCGCCCCATTGACG
CAAATGGGCGGTAGGCGTGTACGGTGGGAGGTCTATATAAGCAGAGCTCTCCCTATCAGTGATAGAGATC
TCCCTATCAGTGATAGAGATCGTCGACGAGCTCGTTTAGTGAACCGTCAGATCGCCTGGAGACGCCATCC
ACGCTGTTTTGACCTCCATAGAAGACACCGGGACCGATCCAGCCTCCGGACTCTAGCGTTTAAACTTAAG
CTTGGTACCGAGCTCGGATCCACTAGTCCAGTGTGGTGGAATTCTGCAGATATCCAGCACAGTGGCGGCC
GCTCCGGAGCCGCCGCTGCTGGCGGATCTGGCAGTGTCGAGCTGAATCTGAGGGAGACTGAGCTGTGTCT
TGGTCTTCCCGGTGGAGATACAGTGGCTCCGGTAACCGGAAACAAGAGAGGGTTCTCAGAGACGGTTGAT
CTGAAGCTAAATCTGAATAATGAGCCTGCAAACAAGGAAGGATCTACGACTCATGACGTCGTGACTTTTG
ATTCCAAGGAGAAGAGTGCTTGTCCTAAAGATCCAGCCAAACCTCCGGCCAAGGCACAAGTTGTGGGATG
GCCACCGGTGAGATCATACCGGAAGAACGTGATGGTTTCCTGCCAAAAATCAAGCGGTGGCCCGGAGGCG
GCGGCGTTCGTGAAGGTATCAATGGACGGAGCACCGTACTTGAGGAAAATCGATTTGAGGATGTATAAAA
GCTACGATGAGCTTTCTAATGCTTTGTCCAACATGTTCAGCTCTTTTACCATGGGCAAACATGGAGGAGA
AGAAGGAATGATAGACTTCATGAATGAGAGGAAATTGATGGATTTGGTGAATAGCTGGGACTATGTTCCC
TCTTATGAAGACAAAGACGGTGATTGGATGCTCGTCGGCGACGTTCCTTGGCCAATGTTCGTCGATACAT
GCAAGCGTTTACGTCTCATGAAAGGATCGGATGCCATTGGTCTCGCTCCGAGGGCGATGGAGAAGTGCAA
GAGCAGAGCTGCTAGCGGCGGATCTGTGAGCAAGGGCGAGGAGCTGTTCACCGGGGTGGTGCCCATCCTG
GTCGAGCTGGACGGCGACGTAAACGGCCACAAGTTCAGCGTGTCCGGCGAGGGCGAGGGCGATGCCACCT
ACGGCAAGCTGACCCTGAAGTTCATCTGCACCACCGGCAAGCTGCCCGTGCCCTGGCCCACCCTCGTGAC
CACCCTGACCTACGGCGTGCAGTGCTTCAGCCGCTACCCCGACCACATGAAGCAGCACGACTTCTTCAAG
TCCGCCATGCCCGAAGGCTACGTCCAGGAGCGCACCATCTTCTTCAAGGACGACGGCAACTACAAGACCC
GCGCCGAGGTGAAGTTCGAGGGCGACACCCTGGTGAACCGCATCGAGCTGAAGGGCATCGACTTCAAGGA
GGACGGCAACATCCTGGGGCACAAGCTGGAGTACAACTACAACAGCCACAACGTCTATATCATGGCCGAC
AAGCAGAAGAACGGCATCAAGGTGAACTTCAAGATCCGCCACAACATCGAGGACGGCAGCGTGCAGCTCG
CCGACCACTACCAGCAGAACACCCCCATCGGCGACGGCCCCGTGCTGCTGCCCGACAACCACTACCTGAG
CACCCAGTCCGCCCTGAGCAAAGACCCCAACGAGAAGCGCGATCACATGGTCCTGCTGGAGTTCGTGACC
GCCGCCGGGATCACTCTCGGCATGGACGAGCTGTACAAGTAGGGCCGCTCGAGTCTAGAGGGCCCGTTTA
AACCCGCTGATCAGCCTCGACTGTGCCTTCTAGTTGCCAGCCATCTGTTGTTTGCCCCTCCCCCGTGCCT
TCCTTGACCCTGGAAGGTGCCACTCCCACTGTCCTTTCCTAATAAAATGAGGAAATTGCATCGCATTGTC
TGAGTAGGTGTCATTCTATTCTGGGGGGTGGGGTGGGGCAGGACAGCAAGGGGGAGGATTGGGAAGACAA
TAGCAGGCATGCTGGGGATGCGGTGGGCTCTATGGCTTCTGAGGCGGAAAGAACCAGCTGGGGCTCTAGG
GGGTATCCCC
[124 nt withheld, positions 2811-2934]
C
[91 nt withheld, positions 2936-3026]
AGGGTGATGGTTCACGTACCTAGAAGTTCCTATTCCGAAGTTCCTATTCTCTAGAAAGTATAGGAACTTC
CTTGGCCAAAAAGCCTGAACTCACCGCGACGTCTGTCGAGAAGTTTCTGATCGAAAAGTTCGACAGCGTC
TCCGACCTGATGCAGCTCTCGGAGGGCGAAGAATCTCGTGCTTTCAGCTTCGATGTAGGAGGGCGTGGAT
ATGTCCTGCGGGTAAATAGCTGCGCCGATGGTTTCTACAAAGATCGTTATGTTTATCGGCACTTTGCATC
GGCCGCGCTCCCGATTCCGGAAGTGCTTGACATTGGGGAATTCAGCGAGAGCCTGACCTATTGCATCTCC
CGCCGTGCACAGGGTGTCACGTTGCAAGACCTGCCTGAAACCGAACTGCCCGCTGTTCTGCAGCCGGTCG
CGGAGGCCATGGATGCGATCGCTGCGGCCGATCTTAGCCAGACGAGCGGGTTCGGCCCATTCGGACCGCA
AGGAATCGGTCAATACACTACATGGCGTGATTTCATATGCGCGATTGCTGATCCCCATGTGTATCACTGG
CAAACTGTGATGGACGACACCGTCAGTGCGTCCGTCGCGCAGGCTCTCGATGAGCTGATGCTTTGGGCCG
AGGACTGCCCCGAAGTCCGGCACCTCGTGCACGCGGATTTCGGCTCCAACAATGTCCTGACGGACAATGG
CCGCATAACAGCGGTCATTGACTGGAGCGAGGCGATGTTCGGGGATTCCCAATACGAGGTCGCCAACATC
TTCTTCTGGAGGCCGTGGTTGGCTTGTATGGAGCAGCAGACGCGCTACTTCGAGCGGAGGCATCCGGAGC
TTGCAGGATCGCCGCGGCTCCGGGCGTATATGCTCCGCATTGGTCTTGACCAACTCTATCAGAGCTTGGT
TGACGGCAATTTCGATGATGCAGCTTGGGCGCAGGGTCGATGCGACGCAATCGTCCGATCCGGAGCCGGG
ACTGTCGGGCGTACACAAATCGCCCGCAGAAGCGCGGCCGTCTGGACCGATGGCTGTGTAGAAGTACTCG
CCGATAGTGGAAACCGACGCCCCAGCACTCGTCCGAGGGCAAAGGAATAGCACGTACTACGAGATTTCGA
TTCCACCGCCGCCTTCTATGAAAGGTTGGGCTTCGGAATCGTTTTCCGGGACGCCGGCTGGATGATCCTC
CAGCGCGGGGATCTCATGCTGGAGTTCTTCGCCCACCCCAACTTGTTTATTGCAGCTTATAATGGTTACA
AATAAAGCAATAGCATCACAAATTTCACAAATAAAGCATTTTTTTCACTGCATTCTAGTTGTGGTTTGTC
CAAACTCATCAATGTATCTTATCATGTCTGTATACCGTCGACCTCTAGCTAGAGCTTGGCGTAATCATGG
TCATAGCTGTTTCCTGTGTGAAATTGTTATCCGCTCACAATTCCACACAACATACGAGCCGGAAGCATAA
AGTGTAAAGCCTGGGGTGCCTAATGAGTGAGCTAACTCACATTAATTGCGTTGCGCTCACTGCCCGCTTT
CCAGTCGGGAAACCTGTCGTGCCAGCTGCATTAATGAATCGGCCAACGCGCGGGGAGAGGCGGTTTGCGT
ATTGGGCGCTCTTCCGCTTCCTCGCTCACTGACTCGCTGCGCTCGGTCGTTCGGCTGCGGCGAGCGGTAT
CAGCTCACTCAAAGGCGGTAATACGGTTATCCACAGAATCAGGGGATAACGCAGGAAAGAACATGTGAGC
AAAAGGCCAGCAAAAGGCCAGGAACCGTAAAAAGGCCGCGTTGCTGGCGTTTTTCCATAGGCTCCGCCCC
CCTGACGAGCATCACAAAAATCGACGCTCAAGTCAGAGGTGGCGAAACCCGACAGGACTATAAAGATACC
AGGCGTTTCCCCCTGGAAGCTCCCTCGTGCGCTCTCCTGTTCCGACCCTGCCGCTTACCGGATACCTGTC
CGCCTTTCTCCCTTCGGGAAGCGTGGCGCTTTCTCATAGCTCACGCTGTAGGTATCTCAGTTCGGTGTAG
GTCGTTCGCTCCAAGCTGGGCTGTGTGCACGAACCCCCCGTTCAGCCCGACCGCTGCGCCTTATCCGGTA
ACTATCGTCTTGAGTCCAACCCGGTAAGACACGACTTATCGCCACTGGCAGCAGCCACTGGTAACAGGAT
TAGCAGAGCGAGGTATGTAGGCGGTGCTACAGAGTTCTTGAAGTGGTGGCCTAACTACGGCTACACTAGA
AGAACAGTATTTGGTATCTGCGCTCTGCTGAAGCCAGTTACCTTCGGAAAAAGAGTTGGTAGCTCTTGAT
CCGGCAAACAAACCACCGCTGGTAGCGGTGGTTTTTTTGTTTGCAAGCAGCAGATTACGCGCAGAAAAAA
AGGATCTCAAGAAGATCCTTTGATCTTTTCTACGGGGTCTGACGCTCAGTGGAACGAAAACTCACGTTAA
GGGATTTTGGTCATGAGATTATCAAAAAGGATCTTCACCTAGATCCTTTTAAATTAAAAATGAAGTTTTA
AATCAATCTAAAGTATATATGAGTAAACTTGGTCTGACAGTTACCAATGCTTAATCAGTGAGGCACCTAT
CTCAGCGATCTGTCTATTTCGTTCATCCATAGTTGCCTGACTCCCCGTCGTGTAGATAACTACGATACGG
GAGGGCTTACCATCTGGCCCCAGTGCTGCAATGATACCGCGAGACCCACGCTCACCGGCTCCAGATTTAT
CAGCAATAAACCAGCCAGCCGGAAGGGCCGAGCGCAGAAGTGGTCCTGCAACTTTATCCGCCTCCATCCA
GTCTATTAATTGTTGCCGGGAAGCTAGAGTAAGTAGTTCGCCAGTTAATAGTTTGCGCAACGTTGTTGCC
ATTGCTACAGGCATCGTGGTGTCACGCTCGTCGTTTGGTATGGCTTCATTCAGCTCCGGTTCCCAACGAT
CAAGGCGAGTTACATGATCCCCCATGTTGTGCAAAAAAGCGGTTAGCTCCTTCGGTCCTCCGATCGTTGT
CAGAAGTAAGTTGGCCGCAGTGTTATCACTCATGGTTATGGCAGCACTGCATAATTCTCTTACTGTCATG
CCATCCGTAAGATGCTTTTCTGTGACTGGTGAGTACTCAACCAAGTCATTCTGAGAATAGTGTATGCGGC
GACCGAGTTGCTCTTGCCCGGCGTCAATACGGGATAATACCGCGCCACATAGCAGAACTTTAAAAGTGCT
CATCATTGGAAAACGTTCTTCGGGGCGAAAACTCTCAAGGATCTTACCGCTGTTGAGATCCAGTTCGATG
TAACCCACTCGTGCACCCAACTGATCTTCAGCATCTTTTACTTTCACCAGCGTTTCTGGGTGAGCAAAAA
CAGGAAGGCAAAATGCCGCAAAAAAGGGAATAAGGGCGACACGGAAATGTTGAATACTCATACTCTTCCT
TTTTCAATATTATTGAAGCATTTATCAGGGTTATTGTCTCATGAGCGGATACATATTTGAATGTATTTAG
AAAAATAAACAAATAGGGGTTCCGCGCACATTTCCCCGAAAAGTGCCACCTGACGTC
