>Addgene plasmid #80076 | pcDNA5-FRT-TO-AID-EGFP | addgene partial sequence | sequence record 153810 | CMV-F 5'-CGCAAATGGGCGGTAGGCGTG-3'
CCTATCAGTGATAGAGATCTCCCTATCAGTGATAGAGATCGTCGACGAGCTCGTTTAGTGAACCGTCAGA
TCGCCTGGAGACGCCATCCACGCTGTTTTGACCTCCATAGAAGACACCGGGACCGATCCAGCCTCCGGAC
TCTAGCGTTTAAACTTAAGCTTGGTACCGAGCTCGGATCCACTAGTCCAGTGTGGTGGAATTCTGCAGAT
ATCCAGCACAGTGGCGGCCGCTCCGGAGCCGCCGCTGCTGGCGGATCTGGCAGTGTCGAGCTGAATCTGA
GGGAGACTGAGCTGTGTCTTGGTCTTCCCGGTGGAGATACAGTGGCTCCGGTAACCGGAAACAAGAGAGG
GTTCTCAGAGACGGTTGATCTGAAGCTAAATCTGAATAATGAGCCTGCAAACAAGGAAGGATCTACGACT
CATGACGTCGTGACTTTTGATTCCAAGGAGAAGAGTGCTTGTCCTAAAGATCCAGCCAAACCTCCGGCCA
AGGCACAAGTTGTGGGATGGCCACCGGTGAGATCATACCGGAAGAACGTGATGGTTTCCTGCCAAAAATC
AAGCGGTGGCCCGGAGGCGGCGGCGTTCGTGAAGGTATCAATGGACGGAGCACCGTACTTGAGGAAAATC
GATTTGAGGATGTATAAAAGCTACGATGAGCTTTCTAATGCTTTGTCCAACATGTTCAGCTCTTTTACCA
TGGGCAAACATGGAGGAGAAGAAGGAATGATAGACTTCATGAATGAGAGGAAATTGATGGATTTGGTGAA
TAGCTGGGACTATGTTCCCTCTTATGAAGACAAAGACGGTGATTGGATGCTCGTCGGCGACGTTCCTTGG
CCAATGTTCGTCGATACATGCAAGCGTTTACGTCTCATGAAAGGATCGGATGCCATTGGTCTCGCTCCGA
GG
