>Addgene plasmid #80076 | pcDNA5-FRT-TO-AID-EGFP | addgene partial sequence | sequence record 153814 | BGH-rev 5'-TAGAAGGCACAGTCGAGG-3'
CCTCTAGACTCGAGCGGCCCTACTTGTACAGCTCGTCCATGCCGAGAGTGATCCCGGCGGCGGTCACGAA
CTCCAGCAGGACCATGTGATCGCGCTTCTCGTTGGGGTCTTTGCTCAGGGCGGACTGGGTGCTCAGGTAG
TGGTTGTCGGGCAGCAGCACGGGGCCGTCGCCGATGGGGGTGTTCTGCTGGTAGTGGTCGGCGAGCTGCA
CGCTGCCGTCCTCGATGTTGTGGCGGATCTTGAAGTTCACCTTGATGCCGTTCTTCTGCTTGTCGGCCAT
GATATAGACGTTGTGGCTGTTGTAGTTGTACTCCAGCTTGTGCCCCAGGATGTTGCCGTCCTCCTTGAAG
TCGATGCCCTTCAGCTCGATGCGGTTCACCAGGGTGTCGCCCTCGAACTTCACCTCGGCGCGGGTCTTGT
AGTTGCCGTCGTCCTTGAAGAAGATGGTGCGCTCCTGGACGTAGCCTTCGGGCATGGCGGACTTGAAGAA
GTCGTGCTGCTTCATGTGGTCGGGGTAGCGGCTGAAGCACTGCACGCCGTAGGTCAGGGTGGTCACGAGG
GTGGGCCAGGGCACGGGCAGCTTGCCGGTGGTGCAGATGAACTTCAGGGTCAGCTTGCCGTAGGTGGCAT
CGCCCTCGCCCTCGCCGGACACGCTGAACTTGTGGCCGTTTACGTCGCCGTCCAGCTCGACCAGGATGGG
CACCACCCCGGTGAACAGCTCCTCGCCCTTGCTCACAGATCCGCCGCTAGCAGCTCTGCTCTTGCACTTC
TCCATCGCCCTCGGAGCGAGACCAATGGCATCCGATCCTTTCATGAGACGTAAACGCTTGCATGTATCGA
CGAACATTGGCCAAGGAACGTCGCCGACGAGCATCCAATCACCGTCTTTGTCTTCATAAGA
